>Addgene plasmid #19951 | pcDNA3-myc3-CUL4A | addgene partial sequence | sequence record 26176 | 19951 with CMV-F
GAGCTCTCTGGCTAACTAGAGAACCCACTGCTTACTGGCTTATCGAAATTAATACGACTCACTATAGGGA
GACCCAAGCTATGGAGCAAAAGCTCATCTCAGAGGAAGATCTGGAATTAGAGCAAAAGCTCATCTCAGAG
GAAGATCTGGAATTAGAGCAAAAGCTCATCTCAGAGGAAGATCTGGAATTCAGGATCCCCCGGGCTGCAG
GAATTCGGCACGAGCCAGCCATGGCGGACGAGGCCCCGCGGAAGGGCAGCTTCTCGGCGCTCGTGGGCCG
CACCAACGGCCTCACCAAGCCCGCGGCCCTGGCCGCCGCGCCCGCCAAGCCGGGGGGCGCGGGCGGCTCC
AAGAAGCTGGTCATCAAGAACTTCCGAGACAGACCTCGGCTGCCCGACAACTACACGCAGGACACGTGGC
GGAAGCTGCACGAGGCGGTGCGGGCCGTGCAGAGCAGCACCTCCATCAGGTACAACCTCGAGGAGCTCTA
CCAGGCTGTGGAAAATCTCTGTTCTCACAAAGTCTCCCCAATGCTCTACAAGCAACTGCGTCAGGCCTGT
GAAGACCACGTCCAGGCACAGATCCTTCCGTTTAGAGAAGACTCACTAGATAGTGTTTTATTTTTAAAGA
AGATTAACACGTGCTGGCAGGACCACTGCAGACAAATGATCATGATCAGAAGCATCTTCCTGTTCTTGGA
CCGCACCTATGTGCTGCAGAACTCCACGCTGCCCTCCATCTGGGATATGGGATTAGAACTGTTTAGAACC
CATATTATTAGTGATAAAATGGTTCAGAGTAAAACCATTGATGGAATCCTACTGCTGATCGAGCGCGAGA
GGAGCGGCGAGGCCGTGGA
