>Addgene plasmid #19951 | pcDNA3-myc3-CUL4A | addgene partial sequence | sequence record 163022 | BGH-rev 5'-TAGAAGGCACAGTCGAGG-3'
AATAGGGCCCTTGTTTTCACTCTAAATGCTGATCATCTGAGCGAGCTGTCTTCAGGGATACCTAAGGAAT
CTTCAGAGCTAAAAAATGCAGCATCTAGGGTCTTCTTCATTGTGCACTCATGATCACACACGAGAACAAA
CCAAACTTGCAGCTTTTTGACACAAGAACAAGACCTTTTAAAGGAACTTCTCTTTAGTAACATCTTCTTG
TCCAATCTCAAAGTTATTTTGCACAGAGTAACAGAAACAATTTAAATGCCTAAAAGAACTAGAGGAAAAA
CTGGAGGGAAAAAGATACATCTGCAGGTTGAAGTCTTGAGCCTTGTGAAAGATGACCCAGGAGCCACCTC
CCTTCCTTCGCCTTCCAATGTCCACAGCTGGATCAATCAGAGTCCCAGAAATGGCACAGGTGTGCTTCCT
GCTCTGAGGGTACATTCTAGTGTTTCATGAAGGGGAACCGTCTGCAGATGCGTCAGGCCACGTAGTGGTA
CTGATTCGGATTGTCTTTGTCTCTCTCCATATAGTCTCTGTCTATCAGAGATTCAATTCTCTTTTTCAAA
TCTCCAGGCTTTACTGGAAATTTCAGCTGATTATATAATTCAGAAACTAGAAGATTATGACCAAGAGTCT
TTCTCATCTTCATTATTCTGACGATAGCAGCATCAATCTGATATTGTCTATCCTGAAACACTCTCTCAGT
GGTGCTAACCTGTTCCTCAACAGTTTCCTTCATCTGAATTTGATTGATCTTTATTCTAAACAACTTGTGC
TTGAACTCTCCATTAAAAATGAACTTGTCTCCATCTTCCACTTCCTTTCCTCTGGGACTTTTAATCAGCA
CACGTGCTTTGCCACAGGCCAGGGACTGCAGCGTTCTGCGCAATTCACTATCCTCTATCCCCGTGGCCAT
TTTTATCTCCTCAAAGCTGAAGCCATCTCCCTCGTTGAACATGAGGAGC
