[The description below was written by a language model from this plasmid's Addgene catalogue record.]
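Description:
pcDNA3-myc3-CUL4A is a mammalian expression plasmid built on the Invitrogen pcDNA3 backbone (about 5.4 kb without insert) that carries human cullin 4A (CUL4A) as an insert of roughly 3 kb. It is propagated in E. coli under ampicillin selection, and G418 is listed as the selectable marker for mammalian cells, which allows stable transfectants to be isolated in addition to transient use. No feature table accompanies the record and the promoter is not explicitly stated. The standard pcDNA3 backbone drives inserts from the CMV immediate-early promoter, and the T7 and SP6 sequencing primers listed for the 5′ and 3′ ends match the phage promoter sites that flank the pcDNA3 polylinker.

The CUL4A coding sequence was inserted by restriction cloning between EcoRI and ApaI, and both sites were destroyed in the process. It is fused at its N terminus to a triple myc epitope tag (myc3) supplied by the modified backbone, so the expressed protein can be detected or immunoprecipitated with anti-myc antibodies. The depositor notes that the insert differs from the GenBank reference sequence by a K644R substitution, which users should keep in mind when interpreting results.

CUL4A is a cullin family scaffold subunit of cullin-RING E3 ubiquitin ligases. The associated publication concerns NEDD8 modification of cullins and the CAND1 inhibitor of SCF ligase assembly. The construct therefore suits expression of tagged CUL4A in cultured mammalian cells to study cullin binding partners, neddylation and ubiquitin ligase complex formation.
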