Addgene plasmid #19951: pcDNA3-myc3-CUL4A
Depositing lab: Yue Xiong. Depositing organization: University of North Carolina at Chapel Hill. Publication: NEDD8 modification of CUL1 dissociates p120(CAND1), an inhibitor of CUL1-SKP1 binding and SCF ligases. Liu J, Furukawa M, Matsumoto T, Xiong Y. Mol Cell. 2002 Dec . 10(6):1511-8. 10.1016/S1097-2765(02)00783-9 PubMed 12504025.
Backbone
  Vector backbone: pcDNA3
  Backbone manufacturer: Invitrogen
  Backbone size w/o insert (bp): 5437
  Vector type: Mammalian Expression
  Selectable markers: G418
Growth in bacteria
  Bacterial resistance: Ampicillin, 100 μg/mL
  Growth temperature: 37°C
  Growth strain: DH5alpha
  Copy number: Unknown
Gene/Insert
  Gene/Insert name: CUL4A (cullin 4A) (alt name: CUL4A)
  Species: H. sapiens (human)
  Insert size (bp): 2982
  GenBank ID: NM_001008895
  Entrez Gene: CUL4A
  Tag / fusion protein: myc3 (N terminal on backbone)
  Cloning method: Restriction Enzyme; 5′ cloning site EcoRI (destroyed during cloning); 3′ cloning site ApaI (destroyed during cloning)
  Sequencing primers: 5′ T7; 3′ SP6
Terms and licenses: Academic/Nonprofit Terms; Industry Terms: Not Available to Industry
Depositor comments: The CUL4A insert in this plasmid contains a K644R substitution when compared to GenBank reference sequence NM_001008895.
How to cite: pcDNA3-myc3-CUL4A was a gift from Yue Xiong (Addgene plasmid # 19951 ; http://n2t.net/addgene:19951 ; RRID:Addgene_19951)
