LOCUS       Exported 8242 bp ds-DNA circular SYN 12-MAY-2021
DEFINITION  synthetic circular DNA
ACCESSION   .
VERSION     .
KEYWORDS    pcDNA3-myc3-CUL4A
SOURCE      synthetic DNA construct
  ORGANISM  synthetic DNA construct
REFERENCE   1 (bases 1 to 8242)
  AUTHORS   Liu J, Furukawa M, Matsumoto T, Xiong Y
  TITLE     NEDD8 modification of CUL1 dissociates p120(CAND1), an inhibitor of
            CUL1-SKP1 binding and SCF ligases.
  JOURNAL   Mol Cell. 2002 Dec . 10(6):1511-8.
  PUBMED    12504025
REFERENCE   2 (bases 1 to 8242)
  AUTHORS   .
  TITLE     Direct Submission
  JOURNAL   Exported May 12, 2021 from SnapGene Server 1.1.58
            http://www.snapgene.com
FEATURES             Location/Qualifiers
     source          1..8242
                     /organism="synthetic DNA construct"
                     /mol_type="other DNA"
     enhancer        137..516
                     /label=CMV enhancer
                     /note="human cytomegalovirus immediate early enhancer"
     promoter        517..720
                     /label=CMV promoter
                     /note="human cytomegalovirus (CMV) immediate early
                     promoter"
     primer_bind     671..691
                     /label=CMV-F
                     /note="Human CMV immediate early promoter, forward primer"
     primer_bind     765..784
                     /label=T7
                     /note="T7 promoter, forward primer"
     promoter        765..783
                     /label=T7 promoter
                     /note="promoter for bacteriophage T7 RNA polymerase"
     CDS             799..828
                     /codon_start=1
                     /product="Myc (human c-Myc proto-oncogene) epitope tag"
                     /label=Myc
                     /translation="EQKLISEEDL"
     CDS             835..864
                     /codon_start=1
                     /product="Myc (human c-Myc proto-oncogene) epitope tag"
                     /label=Myc
                     /translation="EQKLISEEDL"
     CDS             871..900
                     /codon_start=1
                     /product="Myc (human c-Myc proto-oncogene) epitope tag"
                     /label=Myc
                     /translation="EQKLISEEDL"
     promoter        complement(3697..3715)
                     /label=SP6 promoter
                     /note="promoter for bacteriophage SP6 RNA polymerase"
     primer_bind     complement(3698..3715)
                     /label=SP6
                     /note="SP6 promoter, forward primer"
     primer_bind     complement(3735..3752)
                     /label=BGH-rev
                     /note="Bovine growth hormone terminator, reverse primer.
                     Also called BGH reverse"
     polyA_signal    3741..3965
                     /label=bGH poly(A) signal
                     /note="bovine growth hormone polyadenylation signal"
     rep_origin      4011..4439
                     /direction=RIGHT
                     /label=f1 ori
                     /note="f1 bacteriophage origin of replication; arrow
                     indicates direction of (+) strand synthesis"
     primer_bind     complement(4098..4117)
                     /label=F1ori-R
                     /note="F1 origin, reverse primer"
     primer_bind     4308..4329
                     /label=F1ori-F
                     /note="F1 origin, forward primer"
     primer_bind     complement(4448..4468)
                     /label=pBABE 3'
                     /note="SV40 enhancer, reverse primer for pBABE vectors"
     promoter        4453..4782
                     /label=SV40 promoter
                     /note="SV40 enhancer and early promoter"
     rep_origin      4633..4768
                     /label=SV40 ori
                     /note="SV40 origin of replication"
     primer_bind     4695..4714
                     /label=SV40pro-F
                     /note="SV40 promoter/origin, forward primer"
     CDS             4849..5643
                     /codon_start=1
                     /gene="aph(3')-II (or nptII)"
                     /product="aminoglycoside phosphotransferase from Tn5"
                     /label=NeoR/KanR
                     /note="confers resistance to neomycin, kanamycin, and G418
                     (Geneticin(R))"
                     /translation="MIEQDGLHAGSPAAWVERLFGYDWAQQTIGCSDAAVFRLSAQGRP
                     VLFVKTDLSGALNELQDEAARLSWLATTGVPCAAVLDVVTEAGRDWLLLGEVPGQDLLS
                     SHLAPAEKVSIMADAMRRLHTLDPATCPFDHQAKHRIERARTRMEAGLVDQDDLDEEHQ
                     GLAPAELFARLKARMPDGEDLVVTHGDACLPNIMVENGRFSGFIDCGRLGVADRYQDIA
                     LATRDIAEELGGEWADRFLVLYGIAAPDSQRIAFYRLLDEFF"
     primer_bind     complement(4903..4922)
                     /label=Neo-R
                     /note="Neomycin resistance gene, reverse primer"
     primer_bind     5513..5532
                     /label=Neo-F
                     /note="Neomycin resistance gene, forward primer"
     polyA_signal    5817..5938
                     /label=SV40 poly(A) signal
                     /note="SV40 polyadenylation signal"
     primer_bind     complement(5854..5873)
                     /label=SV40pA-R
                     /note="SV40 polyA, reverse primer"
     primer_bind     5908..5927
                     /label=EBV-rev
                     /note="SV40 polyA terminator, reverse primer"
     primer_bind     complement(5987..6003)
                     /label=M13 rev
                     /note="common sequencing primer, one of multiple similar
                     variants"
     primer_bind     complement(5987..6003)
                     /label=M13 Reverse
                     /note="In lacZ gene. Also called M13-rev"
     primer_bind     complement(6000..6022)
                     /label=M13/pUC Reverse
                     /note="In lacZ gene"
     protein_bind    6011..6027
                     /label=lac operator
                     /bound_moiety="lac repressor encoded by lacI"
                     /note="The lac repressor binds to the lac operator to
                     inhibit transcription in E. coli. This inhibition can be
                     relieved by adding lactose or
                     isopropyl-beta-D-thiogalactopyranoside (IPTG)."
     promoter        complement(6035..6065)
                     /label=lac promoter
                     /note="promoter for the E. coli lac operon"
     protein_bind    6080..6101
                     /label=CAP binding site
                     /bound_moiety="E. coli catabolite activator protein"
                     /note="CAP binding activates transcription in the presence
                     of cAMP."
     primer_bind     complement(6218..6235)
                     /label=L4440
                     /note="L4440 vector, forward primer"
     rep_origin      complement(6389..6977)
                     /direction=LEFT
                     /label=ori
                     /note="high-copy-number ColE1/pMB1/pBR322/pUC origin of
                     replication"
     primer_bind     complement(6469..6488)
                     /label=pBR322ori-F
                     /note="pBR322 origin, forward primer"
     CDS             complement(7148..8008)
                     /codon_start=1
                     /gene="bla"
                     /product="beta-lactamase"
                     /label=AmpR
                     /note="confers resistance to ampicillin, carbenicillin, and
                     related antibiotics"
                     /translation="MSIQHFRVALIPFFAAFCLPVFAHPETLVKVKDAEDQLGARVGYI
                     ELDLNSGKILESFRPEERFPMMSTFKVLLCGAVLSRIDAGQEQLGRRIHYSQNDLVEYS
                     PVTEKHLTDGMTVRELCSAAITMSDNTAANLLLTTIGGPKELTAFLHNMGDHVTRLDRW
                     EPELNEAIPNDERDTTMPVAMATTLRKLLTGELLTLASRQQLIDWMEADKVAGPLLRSA
                     LPAGWFIADKSGAGERGSRGIIAALGPDGKPSRIVVIYTTGSQATMDERNRQIAEIGAS
                     LIKHW"
     primer_bind     7771..7790
                     /label=Amp-R
                     /note="Ampicillin resistance gene, reverse primer"
     promoter        complement(8009..8113)
                     /gene="bla"
                     /label=AmpR promoter
     primer_bind     complement(8188..8207)
                     /label=pRS-marker
                     /note="pRS vectors, use to sequence yeast selectable
                     marker"
ORIGIN
        1 ttggaggtcg ctgagtagtg cgcgagcaaa atttaagcta caacaaggca aggcttgacc
       61 gacaattgca tgaagaatct gcttagggtt aggcgttttg cgctgcttcg cgatgtacgg
      121 gccagatata cgcgttgaca ttgattattg actagttatt aatagtaatc aattacgggg
      181 tcattagttc atagcccata tatggagttc cgcgttacat aacttacggt aaatggcccg
      241 cctggctgac cgcccaacga cccccgccca ttgacgtcaa taatgacgta tgttcccata
      301 gtaacgccaa tagggacttt ccattgacgt caatgggtgg agtatttacg gtaaactgcc
      361 cacttggcag tacatcaagt gtatcatatg ccaagtacgc cccctattga cgtcaatgac
      421 ggtaaatggc ccgcctggca ttatgcccag tacatgacct tatgggactt tcctacttgg
      481 cagtacatct acgtattagt catcgctatt accatggtga tgcggttttg gcagtacatc
      541 aatgggcgtg gatagcggtt tgactcacgg ggatttccaa gtctccaccc cattgacgtc
      601 aatgggagtt tgttttggca ccaaaatcaa cgggactttc caaaatgtcg taacaactcc
      661 gccccattga cgcaaatggg cggtaggcgt gtacggtggg aggtctatat aagcagagct
      721 ctctggctaa ctagagaacc cactgcttac tggcttatcg aaattaatac gactcactat
      781 agggagaccc aagctatgga gcaaaagctc atctcagagg aagatctgga attagagcaa
      841 aagctcatct cagaggaaga tctggaatta gagcaaaagc tcatctcaga ggaagatctg
      901 gaattcagga tcccccgggc tgcaggaatt cggcacgagc cagccatggc ggacgaggcc
      961 ccgcggaagg gcagcttctc ggcgctcgtg ggccgcacca acggcctcac caagcccgcg
     1021 gccctggccg ccgcgcccgc caagccgggg ggcgcgggcg gctccaagaa gctggtcatc
     1081 aagaacttcc gagacagacc tcggctgccc gacaactaca cgcaggacac gtggcggaag
     1141 ctgcacgagg cggtgcgggc cgtgcagagc agcacctcca tcaggtacaa cctcgaggag
     1201 ctctaccagg ctgtggaaaa tctctgttct cacaaagtct ccccaatgct ctacaagcaa
     1261 ctgcgtcagg cctgtgaaga ccacgtccag gcacagatcc ttccgtttag agaagactca
     1321 ctagatagtg ttttattttt aaagaagatt aacacgtgct ggcaggacca ctgcagacaa
     1381 atgatcatga tcagaagcat cttcctgttc ttggaccgca cctatgtgct gcagaactcc
     1441 acgctgccct ccatctggga tatgggatta gaactgttta gaacccatat tattagtgat
     1501 aaaatggttc agagtaaaac cattgatgga atcctactgc tgatcgagcg cgagaggagc
     1561 ggcgaggccg tggaccggag cctgttgcgg agcctcctgg gcatgctgtc tgacctgcag
     1621 gtgtataaag attcatttga actgaaattt ttggaagaga ctaattgctt atatgctgcc
     1681 gaaggccaaa ggttaatgca ggaaagagag gtcccagaat atcttaacca tgtaagtaaa
     1741 cgcttagagg aagagggaga cagagtaatc acttacttgg accacagcac acagaaacca
     1801 ctgattgctt gtgtggagaa acagctatta ggagaacatt taacagcaat tctgcagaaa
     1861 gggctcgacc acttactgga tgagaacaga gtgccggacc tcgcacagat gtaccagctg
     1921 ttcagccggg tgaggggcgg gcagcaggcg ctgctgcagc actggagcga gtacatcaag
     1981 acttttggaa cagcgatcgt aatcaatcct gagaaagata aagacatggt ccaagacctg
     2041 ttggacttca aggacaaggt ggaccacgtg atcgaggtct gcttccagaa gaatgagcgg
     2101 ttcgtcaacc tgatgaagga gtcctttgag acgttcatca acaagagacc caacaagcct
     2161 gcagaactga tcgcaaagca tgtggattca aagttaagag caggcaacaa agaagccaca
     2221 gacgaggagc tggagcggac gttggacaag atcatgatcc tgttcaggtt tatccacggt
     2281 aaagatgtct ttgaagcatt ttataaaaaa gatttggcaa aaagactcct tgttgggaaa
     2341 agtgcctcag tcgatgctga aaagtctatg ttgtcaaagc tcaagcatga gtgcggtgca
     2401 gccttcacca gcaagctgga aggcatgttc aaggacatgg agctttcgaa ggacatcatg
     2461 gttcatttca agcagcatat gcagaatcag agtgactcag gccctataga cctcacagtg
     2521 aacatactca caatgggcta ctggccaaca tacacgccca tggaagtgca cttaacccca
     2581 gaaatgatta aacttcagga agtatttaag gcattttatc ttggaaagca cagtggtcga
     2641 aaacttcagt ggcaaactac tttgggacat gctgttttaa aagcggagtt taaagaaggg
     2701 aagaaggaat tccaggtgtc cctcttccag acactggtgc tcctcatgtt caacgaggga
     2761 gatggcttca gctttgagga gataaaaatg gccacgggga tagaggatag tgaattgcgc
     2821 agaacgctgc agtccctggc ctgtggcaaa gcacgtgtgc tgattaaaag tcccagagga
     2881 aaggaagtgg aagatggaga caagttcatt tttaatggag agttcaagca caagttgttt
     2941 agaataaaga tcaatcaaat tcagatgaag gaaactgttg aggaacaggt tagcaccact
     3001 gagagagtgt ttcaggatag acaatatcag attgatgctg ctatcgtcag aataatgaag
     3061 atgagaaaga ctcttggtca taatcttcta gtttctgaat tatataatca gctgaaattt
     3121 ccagtaaagc ctggagattt gaaaaagaga attgaatctc tgatagacag agactatatg
     3181 gagagagaca aagacaatcc gaatcagtac cactacgtgg cctgacgcat ctgcagacgg
     3241 ttccccttca tgaaacacta gaatgtaccc tcagagcagg aagcacacct gtgccatttc
     3301 tgggactctg attgatccag ctgtggacat tggaaggcga aggaagggag gtggctcctg
     3361 ggtcatcttt cacaaggctc aagacttcaa cctgcagatg tatctttttc cctccagttt
     3421 ttcctctagt tcttttaggc atttaaattg tttctgttac tctgtgcaaa ataactttga
     3481 gattggacaa gaagatgtta ctaaagagaa gttcctttaa aaggtcttgt tcttgtgtca
     3541 aaaagctgca agtttggttt gttctcgtgt gtgatcatga gtgcacaatg aagaagaccc
     3601 tagatgctgc attttttagc tctgaagatt ccttaggtat ccctgaagac agctcgctca
     3661 gatgatcagc atttagagtg aaaacaaggg ccctattcta tagtgtcacc taaatgctag
     3721 agctcgctga tcagcctcga ctgtgccttc tagttgccag ccatctgttg tttgcccctc
     3781 ccccgtgcct tccttgaccc tggaaggtgc cactcccact gtcctttcct aataaaatga
     3841 ggaaattgca tcgcattgtc tgagtaggtg tcattctatt ctggggggtg gggtggggca
     3901 ggacagcaag ggggaggatt gggaagacaa tagcaggcat gctggggatg cggtgggctc
     3961 tatggcttct gaggcggaaa gaaccagctg gggctctagg gggtatcccc nnnnnnnnnn
     4021 nnnnnnnnnn nnnnnnnnnn nnnnnnnnnn nnnnnnnnnn nnnnnnnnnn nnnnnnnnnn
     4081 nnnnnnnnnn nnnnnnnnnn nnnnnnnnnn nnnnnnnnnn nnnnnnnnnn nnnncnnnnn
     4141 nnnnnnnnnn nnnnnnnnnn nnnnnnnnnn nnnnnnnnnn nnnnnnnnnn nnnnnnnnnn
     4201 nnnnnnnnnn nnnnnnnnnn nnnnnnannn nnnnnnnnnn nnnnnnnnnn nnnnnnnnnn
     4261 nnnnnnnnnn nnnnnncctt tgacgttgga gtccacgttc tttaatagtg gactcttgtt
     4321 ccaaactgga acaacactca accctatctc ggtctattct tttgatttat aagggatttt
     4381 gccgatttcg gcctattggt taaaaaatga gctgatttaa caaaaattta acgcgaatta
     4441 attctgtgga atgtgtgtca gttagggtgt ggaaagtccc caggctcccc agcaggcaga
     4501 agtatgcaaa gcatgcatct caattagtca gcaaccaggt gtggaaagtc cccaggctcc
     4561 ccagcaggca gaagtatgca aagcatgcat ctcaattagt cagcaaccat agtcccgccc
     4621 ctaactccgc ccatcccgcc cctaactccg cccagttccg cccattctcc gccccatggc
     4681 tgactaattt tttttattta tgcagaggcc gaggccgcct ctgcctctga gctattccag
     4741 aagtagtgag gaggcttttt tggaggccta ggcttttgca aaaagctccc gggagcttgt
     4801 atatccattt tcggatctga tcaagagaca ggatgaggat cgtttcgcat gattgaacaa
     4861 gatggattgc acgcaggttc tccggccgct tgggtggaga ggctattcgg ctatgactgg
     4921 gcacaacaga caatcggctg ctctgatgcc gccgtgttcc ggctgtcagc gcaggggcgc
     4981 ccggttcttt ttgtcaagac cgacctgtcc ggtgccctga atgaactgca ggacgaggca
     5041 gcgcggctat cgtggctggc cacgacgggc gttccttgcg cagctgtgct cgacgttgtc
     5101 actgaagcgg gaagggactg gctgctattg ggcgaagtgc cggggcagga tctcctgtca
     5161 tctcaccttg ctcctgccga gaaagtatcc atcatggctg atgcaatgcg gcggctgcat
     5221 acgcttgatc cggctacctg cccattcgac caccaagcga aacatcgcat cgagcgagca
     5281 cgtactcgga tggaagccgg tcttgtcgat caggatgatc tggacgaaga gcatcagggg
     5341 ctcgcgccag ccgaactgtt cgccaggctc aaggcgcgca tgcccgacgg cgaggatctc
     5401 gtcgtgaccc atggcgatgc ctgcttgccg aatatcatgg tggaaaatgg ccgcttttct
     5461 ggattcatcg actgtggccg gctgggtgtg gcggaccgct atcaggacat agcgttggct
     5521 acccgtgata ttgctgaaga gcttggcggc gaatgggctg accgcttcct cgtgctttac
     5581 ggtatcgccg ctcccgattc gcagcgcatc gccttctatc gccttcttga cgagttcttc
     5641 tgagcgggac tctggggttc gaaatgaccg accaagcgac gcccaacctg ccatcacgag
     5701 atttcgattc caccgccgcc ttctatgaaa ggttgggctt cggaatcgtt ttccgggacg
     5761 ccggctggat gatcctccag cgcggggatc tcatgctgga gttcttcgcc caccccaact
     5821 tgtttattgc agcttataat ggttacaaat aaagcaatag catcacaaat ttcacaaata
     5881 aagcattttt ttcactgcat tctagttgtg gtttgtccaa actcatcaat gtatcttatc
     5941 atgtctgtat accgtcgacc tctagctaga gcttggcgta atcatggtca tagctgtttc
     6001 ctgtgtgaaa ttgttatccg ctcacaattc cacacaacat acgagccgga agcataaagt
     6061 gtaaagcctg gggtgcctaa tgagtgagct aactcacatt aattgcgttg cgctcactgc
     6121 ccgctttcca gtcgggaaac ctgtcgtgcc agctgcatta atgaatcggc caacgcgcgg
     6181 ggagaggcgg tttgcgtatt gggcgctctt ccgcttcctc gctcactgac tcgctgcgct
     6241 cggtcgttcg gctgcggcga gcggtatcag ctcactcaaa ggcggtaata cggttatcca
     6301 cagaatcagg ggataacgca ggaaagaaca tgtgagcaaa aggccagcaa aaggccagga
     6361 accgtaaaaa ggccgcgttg ctggcgtttt tccataggct ccgcccccct gacgagcatc
     6421 acaaaaatcg acgctcaagt cagaggtggc gaaacccgac aggactataa agataccagg
     6481 cgtttccccc tggaagctcc ctcgtgcgct ctcctgttcc gaccctgccg cttaccggat
     6541 acctgtccgc ctttctccct tcgggaagcg tggcgctttc tcatagctca cgctgtaggt
     6601 atctcagttc ggtgtaggtc gttcgctcca agctgggctg tgtgcacgaa ccccccgttc
     6661 agcccgaccg ctgcgcctta tccggtaact atcgtcttga gtccaacccg gtaagacacg
     6721 acttatcgcc actggcagca gccactggta acaggattag cagagcgagg tatgtaggcg
     6781 gtgctacaga gttcttgaag tggtggccta actacggcta cactagaaga acagtatttg
     6841 gtatctgcgc tctgctgaag ccagttacct tcggaaaaag agttggtagc tcttgatccg
     6901 gcaaacaaac caccgctggt agcggtggtt tttttgtttg caagcagcag attacgcgca
     6961 gaaaaaaagg atctcaagaa gatcctttga tcttttctac ggggtctgac gctcagtgga
     7021 acgaaaactc acgttaaggg attttggtca tgagattatc aaaaaggatc ttcacctaga
     7081 tccttttaaa ttaaaaatga agttttaaat caatctaaag tatatatgag taaacttggt
     7141 ctgacagtta ccaatgctta atcagtgagg cacctatctc agcgatctgt ctatttcgtt
     7201 catccatagt tgcctgactc cccgtcgtgt agataactac gatacgggag ggcttaccat
     7261 ctggccccag tgctgcaatg ataccgcgag acccacgctc accggctcca gatttatcag
     7321 caataaacca gccagccgga agggccgagc gcagaagtgg tcctgcaact ttatccgcct
     7381 ccatccagtc tattaattgt tgccgggaag ctagagtaag tagttcgcca gttaatagtt
     7441 tgcgcaacgt tgttgccatt gctacaggca tcgtggtgtc acgctcgtcg tttggtatgg
     7501 cttcattcag ctccggttcc caacgatcaa ggcgagttac atgatccccc atgttgtgca
     7561 aaaaagcggt tagctccttc ggtcctccga tcgttgtcag aagtaagttg gccgcagtgt
     7621 tatcactcat ggttatggca gcactgcata attctcttac tgtcatgcca tccgtaagat
     7681 gcttttctgt gactggtgag tactcaacca agtcattctg agaatagtgt atgcggcgac
     7741 cgagttgctc ttgcccggcg tcaatacggg ataataccgc gccacatagc agaactttaa
     7801 aagtgctcat cattggaaaa cgttcttcgg ggcgaaaact ctcaaggatc ttaccgctgt
     7861 tgagatccag ttcgatgtaa cccactcgtg cacccaactg atcttcagca tcttttactt
     7921 tcaccagcgt ttctgggtga gcaaaaacag gaaggcaaaa tgccgcaaaa aagggaataa
     7981 gggcgacacg gaaatgttga atactcatac tcttcctttt tcaatattat tgaagcattt
     8041 atcagggtta ttgtctcatg agcggataca tatttgaatg tatttagaaa aataaacaaa
     8101 taggggttcc gcgcacattt ccccgaaaag tgccacctga cgtcgacgga tcgggagatc
     8161 tcccgatccc ctatggtgca ctctcagtac aatctgctct gatgccgcat agttaagcca
     8221 gtatctgctc cctgcttgtg tg
//
